Addgene plasmid #230129: AiP12710 - pAAV-AiE0703m-minBG-SYFP2-WPRE3-BGHpA (Alias: CN2710)
Purpose: AiE0703m is an enhancer sequence, designed to drive AAV-mediated transgene expression in specific populations of brain cells
Depositing lab: Allen Institute for Brain Science & Boaz Levi. Depositing organization: Allen Institute. Publication: A suite of enhancer AAVs and transgenic mouse lines for genetic access to cortical cell types. Ben-Simon Y, Hooper M, Narayan S, Daigle TL, Dwivedi D, Way SW, Oster A, Stafford DA, Mich JK, Taormina MJ, Martinez RA, Opitz-Araya X, Roth JR, Alexander JR, Allen S, Amster A, Arbuckle J, Ayala A, Baker PM, Bakken TE, Barcelli T, Barta S, Bendrick J, Bertagnolli D, Bielstein C, Bishwakarma P, Bowlus J, Boyer G, Brouner K, Casian B, Casper T, Chakka AB, Chakrabarty R, Chance RK, Chavan S, Clark M, Colbert K, Collman F, Daniel S, Departee M, DiValentin P, Donadio N, Dotson N, Egdorf T, Fliss T, Gabitto M, Garcia J, Gary A, Gasperini M, Gloe J, Goldy J, Gore BB, Graybuck L, Greisman N, Haeseleer F, Halterman C, Haradon Z, Hastings SD, Helback O, Ho W, Hockemeyer D, Huang C, Huff S, Hunker A, Johansen N, Jones D, Juneau Z, Kalmbach B, Kannan M, Khem S, Kussick E, Kutsal R, Larsen R, Lee C, Lee AY, Leibly M, Lenz GH, Li S, Liang E, Lusk N, Madigan Z, Malloy J, Malone J, McCue R, Melchor J, Mollenkopf T, Moosman S, Morin E, Newman D, Ng L, Ngo K, Omstead V, Otto S, Oyama A, Pena N, Pham T, Phillips E, Pom CA, Potekhina L, Ransford S, Ray PL, Rette D, Reynoldson C, Rimorin C, Rocha D, Ruiz A, Sanchez REA, Sawyer L, Sedeno-Cortes A, Sevigny JP, Shapovalova N, Shepard N, Shulga L, Sigler AR, Siverts L, Soliman S, Somasundaram S, Staats B, Stewart K, Szelenyi E, Tieu M, Trader C, Tran A, van Velthoven CTJ, Walker M, Wang Y, Weed N, Wirthlin M, Wood T, Wynalda B, Yao Z, Zhou T, Ariza J, Dee N, Reding M, Ronellenfitch K, Mufti S, Sunkin SM, Smith KA, Esposito L, Waters J, Thyagarajan B, Yao S, Lein ES, Zeng H, Levi BP, Ngai J, Ting JT, Tasic B. Cell. 2025 May 16:S0092-8674(25)00513-6. doi: 10.1016/j.cell.2025.05.002. PubMed 40403729.
Backbone
  Vector backbone: pAAV2
  Vector type: AAV
Growth in bacteria
  Bacterial resistance: Ampicillin, 100 μg/mL
  Growth temperature: 37°C
  Growth strain: NEB Stable
  Copy number: High Copy
Gene/Insert
  Gene/Insert name: SYFP2
  Species: Synthetic
  Promoter: minBG
  Cloning method: Gibson Cloning
Terms and licenses: Academic/Nonprofit Terms; Industry Terms: Not Available to Industry
How to cite: AiP12710 - pAAV-AiE0703m-minBG-SYFP2-WPRE3-BGHpA (Alias: CN2710) was a gift from Allen Institute for Brain Science & Boaz Levi (Addgene plasmid # 230129 ; http://n2t.net/addgene:230129 ; RRID:Addgene_230129)
