[The description below was written by a language model from this plasmid's Addgene catalogue record and pLannotate feature annotations shown in this document.]
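Description:
AiP12710 - pAAV-AiE0703m-minBG-SYFP2-WPRE3-BGHpA (alias CN2710) is an AAV transfer plasmid built on a pAAV2 backbone, about 4.5 kb in total, and intended for packaging into recombinant adeno-associated virus for delivery to brain tissue. It is maintained in bacteria through a high-copy ColE1/pUC-type origin and selected with ampicillin through the β-lactamase gene and its own promoter. An f1 phage origin is also present, along with short remnants of pBR322 bom and rop sequences. The expression cassette is flanked by AAV2 inverted terminal repeats, which provide the cis signals for genome replication and encapsidation. The right ITR is annotated as intact, whereas the left one was detected only as two short fragments in the sequencing-derived annotation.

Between the ITRs, the payload follows an enhancer-reporter design. The AiE0703m enhancer sits upstream of a minimal beta-globin promoter (minBG), which has little activity of its own, so transcription depends on the enhancer and should follow its cell-type specificity. Neither the enhancer nor minBG was recognised by the automated annotation, but the unannotated stretch between the left ITR and the reporter is where they would lie according to the construct name. The reporter is SYFP2, a monomeric, rapidly maturing yellow fluorescent protein derived from Aequorea victoria. It is followed by WPRE3, a shortened woodchuck hepatitis virus post-transcriptional regulatory element (annotated as two WPRE fragments) that boosts transcript expression while saving packaging space, and by the bovine growth hormone polyadenylation signal.

The construct belongs to a collection of enhancer AAVs developed for genetic access to cortical cell types and labels enhancer-defined brain cell populations with fluorescence. The record does not state which population AiE0703m targets.
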