Features (pLannotate 1.2.2; 14 found; start..end, strand, type, name):
     12..39      +  repeat_region  AAV2 ITR (fragment): inverted terminal repeat of adeno-associated virus serotype 2 inverted
     68..95      +  repeat_region  AAV2 ITR (fragment): inverted terminal repeat of adeno-associated virus serotype 2 inverted
    566..1282    +  CDS            SYFP2: SYFP2 is a basic (constitutively fluorescent) yellow fluorescent protein published in 2006, derived from Aequorea victoria. It is reported to be a very rapidly-maturing monomer with moderate acid sensitivity.
   1322..1479    +  misc_feature   WPRE (fragment): woodchuck hepatitis virus posttranscriptional regulatory element
   1485..1565    +  misc_feature   WPRE (fragment): woodchuck hepatitis virus posttranscriptional regulatory element
   1582..1693    +  polyA_signal   bGH poly(A) signal: bovine growth hormone polyadenylation signal
   1811..1951    +  repeat_region  AAV2 ITR: inverted terminal repeat of adeno-associated virus serotype 2 inverted
   1956..2007    -  misc_feature   bom (fragment): basis of mobility region from pBR322
   2026..2481    +  rep_origin     f1 ori (sequence partly withheld): f1 bacteriophage origin of replication; arrow indicates direction of (+) strand synthesis
   2482..2531    -  misc_feature   bom (fragment): basis of mobility region from pBR322
   2633..2668    -  CDS            rop (fragment): Rop protein, which maintains plasmids at low copy number; rop
   2763..2867    +  promoter       AmpR promoter: bla
   2868..3728    +  CDS            AmpR: β-lactamase; bla; confers resistance to ampicillin, carbenicillin, and related antibiotics
   3899..4487    +  rep_origin     ori: high-copy-number ColE1/pMB1/pBR322/pUC origin of replication
>Addgene plasmid #230129 | AiP12710 - pAAV-AiE0703m-minBG-SYFP2-WPRE3-BGHpA (Alias: CN2710) | addgene full sequence | sequence record 461857 | Addgene NGS Result
CCTGCAGGCAGCTGCGCGCTCGCTCGCTCACTGAGGCCGCCCGGGCGTCGGGCGACCTTTGGTCGCCCGG
CCTCAGTGAGCGAGCGAGCGCGCAGAGAGGGAGTGGCCAACTCCATCACTAGGGGTTCCTGCGGCCGCAC
GCGTTGGGCTTGATAGACAGACAGCTTCAGGTTTCCCGGGTTCCAGCAGACTTCCAGCCCCTACCTGGCC
TACTCTGTGATGACACAGAGCTGTAAAAGGCTGATGCAAGTTGGAAGAAGGGAATGAAACAGACTCTGTG
GGGCAGATGGAGCTGCTGCCGGCCCCGTGGGACACAGGTCCCTGTTCCACCTGCCTGTTTGCACCTGCTG
ATGTAATCACCCGGCCGCCTTGGCTCAGGGCTGGGCCTGCTCACCTGGTTTTCTAAGGGAGCTGCAGGTG
GCGGGTGAGAGGGCAGGAGGGCAGGGGATGACACAAGTGTCCCAGGGAGCTCGGGCTGGGCATAAAAGTC
AGGGCAGAGCCATCTATTGCTTACATTTGCTTCTGGGATCCAGATCTTTCGAAGCTAGCGCTACCGGTCG
CCACCATGGTGAGCAAGGGCGAGGAGCTGTTCACCGGGGTGGTGCCCATCCTGGTCGAGCTGGACGGCGA
CGTAAACGGCCACAAGTTCAGCGTGTCCGGCGAGGGCGAGGGCGATGCCACCTACGGCAAGCTGACCCTG
AAGCTGATCTGCACCACCGGCAAGCTGCCCGTGCCCTGGCCCACCCTCGTGACCACCCTGGGCTACGGCG
TGCAGTGCTTCGCCCGCTACCCCGACCACATGAAGCAGCACGACTTCTTCAAGTCCGCCATGCCCGAAGG
CTACGTCCAGGAGCGCACCATCTTCTTCAAGGACGACGGCAACTACAAGACCCGCGCCGAGGTGAAGTTC
GAGGGCGACACCCTGGTGAACCGCATCGAGCTGAAGGGCATCGACTTCAAGGAGGACGGCAACATCCTGG
GGCACAAGCTGGAGTACAACTACAACAGCCACAACGTCTATATCACCGCCGACAAGCAGAAGAACGGCAT
CAAGGCCAACTTCAAGATCCGCCACAACATCGAGGACGGCGGCGTGCAGCTCGCCGACCACTACCAGCAG
AACACCCCCATCGGCGACGGCCCCGTGCTGCTGCCCGACAACCACTACCTGAGCTACCAGTCCAAGCTGA
GCAAAGACCCCAACGAGAAGCGCGATCACATGGTCCTGCTGGAGTTCGTGACCGCCGCCGGGATCACTCT
CGGCATGGACGAGCTGTACAAGTAAGTCGACGGCGCGCCGCGGCCGCGAATTCGATATCATAATCAACCT
CTGGATTACAAAATTTGTGAAAGATTGACTGGTATTCTTAACTATGTTGCTCCTTTTACGCTATGTGGAT
ACGCTGCTTTAATGCCTTTGTATCATGCTATTGCTTCCCGTATGGCTTTCATTTTCTCCTCCTTGTATAA
ATCCTGGTTAGTTCTTGCCACGGCGGAACTCATCGCCGCCTGCCTTGCCCGCTGCTGGACAGGGGCTCGG
CTGTTGGGCACTGACAATTCCGTGGCTCGAGAGATCTTCGACTGTGCCTTCTAGTTGCCAGCCATCTGTT
GTTTGCCCCTCCCCCGTGCCTTCCTTGACCCTGGAAGGTGCCACTCCCACTGTCCTTTCCTAATAAAATG
AGGAAATTGCATCGCATTGTCTGAGTAGGTGTCATTCTATTCTGGGGGGTGGGGTGGGGCAGGACAGCAA
GGGGGAGGATTGGGAAGACAATAGCAGGCATGAGATCTCACGTGCGGACCGAGCGGCCGCAGGAACCCCT
AGTGATGGAGTTGGCCACTCCCTCTCTGCGCGCTCGCTCGCTCACTGAGGCCGGGCGACCAAAGGTCGCC
CGACGCCCGGGCTTTGCCCGGGCGGCCTCAGTGAGCGAGCGAGCGCGCAGCTGCCTGCAGGGGCGCCTGA
TGCGGTATTTTCTCCTTACGCATCTGTGCGGTATTTCACACCGCATA
[95 nt withheld, positions 2008-2102]
T
[46 nt withheld, positions 2104-2149]
C
[141 nt withheld, positions 2151-2291]
CCTTTGACGTTGGAGTCCACGTTCTTT
[37 nt withheld, positions 2319-2355]
ACTCTATCTCGGGCTATTCTTTTGATTTATAAGGGATTTTGCCGATTTCGGTCTATTGGTTAAAAAATGA
GCTGATTTAACAAAAATTTAACGCGAATTTTAACAAAATATTAACGTTTACAATTTTATGGTGCACTCTC
AGTACAATCTGCTCTGATGCCGCATAGTTAAGCCAGCCCCGACACCCGCCAACACCCGCTGACGCGCCCT
GACGGGCTTGTCTGCTCCCGGCATCCGCTTACAGACAAGCTGTGACCGTCTCCGGGAGCTGCATGTGTCA
GAGGTTTTCACCGTCATCACCGAAACGCGCGAGACGAAAGGGCCTCGTGATACGCCTATTTTTATAGGTT
AATGTCATGATAATAATGGTTTCTTAGACGTCAGGTGGCACTTTTCGGGGAAATGTGCGCGGAACCCCTA
TTTGTTTATTTTTCTAAATACATTCAAATATGTATCCGCTCATGAGACAATAACCCTGATAAATGCTTCA
ATAATATTGAAAAAGGAAGAGTATGAGTATTCAACATTTCCGTGTCGCCCTTATTCCCTTTTTTGCGGCA
TTTTGCCTTCCTGTTTTTGCTCACCCAGAAACGCTGGTGAAAGTAAAAGATGCTGAAGATCAGTTGGGTG
CACGAGTGGGTTACATCGAACTGGATCTCAACAGCGGTAAGATCCTTGAGAGTTTTCGCCCCGAAGAACG
TTTTCCAATGATGAGCACTTTTAAAGTTCTGCTATGTGGCGCGGTATTATCCCGTATTGACGCCGGGCAA
GAGCAACTCGGTCGCCGCATACACTATTCTCAGAATGACTTGGTTGAGTACTCACCAGTCACAGAAAAGC
ATCTTACGGATGGCATGACAGTAAGAGAATTATGCAGTGCTGCCATAACCATGAGTGATAACACTGCGGC
CAACTTACTTCTGACAACGATCGGAGGACCGAAGGAGCTAACCGCTTTTTTGCACAACATGGGGGATCAT
GTAACTCGCCTTGATCGTTGGGAACCGGAGCTGAATGAAGCCATACCAAACGACGAGCGTGACACCACGA
TGCCTGTAGCAATGGCAACAACGTTGCGCAAACTATTAACTGGCGAACTACTTACTCTAGCTTCCCGGCA
ACAATTAATAGACTGGATGGAGGCGGATAAAGTTGCAGGACCACTTCTGCGCTCGGCCCTTCCGGCTGGC
TGGTTTATTGCTGATAAATCTGGAGCCGGTGAGCGTGGGTCTCGCGGTATCATTGCAGCACTGGGGCCAG
ATGGTAAGCCCTCCCGTATCGTAGTTATCTACACGACGGGGAGTCAGGCAACTATGGATGAACGAAATAG
ACAGATCGCTGAGATAGGTGCCTCACTGATTAAGCATTGGTAACTGTCAGACCAAGTTTACTCATATATA
CTTTAGATTGATTTAAAACTTCATTTTTAATTTAAAAGGATCTAGGTGAAGATCCTTTTTGATAATCTCA
TGACCAAAATCCCTTAACGTGAGTTTTCGTTCCACTGAGCGTCAGACCCCGTAGAAAAGATCAAAGGATC
TTCTTGAGATCCTTTTTTTCTGCGCGTAATCTGCTGCTTGCAAACAAAAAAACCACCGCTACCAGCGGTG
GTTTGTTTGCCGGATCAAGAGCTACCAACTCTTTTTCCGAAGGTAACTGGCTTCAGCAGAGCGCAGATAC
CAAATACTGTTCTTCTAGTGTAGCCGTAGTTAGGCCACCACTTCAAGAACTCTGTAGCACCGCCTACATA
CCTCGCTCTGCTAATCCTGTTACCAGTGGCTGCTGCCAGTGGCGATAAGTCGTGTCTTACCGGGTTGGAC
TCAAGACGATAGTTACCGGATAAGGCGCAGCGGTCGGGCTGAACGGGGGGTTCGTGCACACAGCCCAGCT
TGGAGCGAACGACCTACACCGAACTGAGATACCTACAGCGTGAGCTATGAGAAAGCGCCACGCTTCCCGA
AGGGAGAAAGGCGGACAGGTATCCGGTAAGCGGCAGGGTCGGAACAGGAGAGCGCACGAGGGAGCTTCCA
GGGGGAAACGCCTGGTATCTTTATAGTCCTGTCGGGTTTCGCCACCTCTGACTTGAGCGTCGATTTTTGT
GATGCTCGTCAGGGGGGCGGAGCCTATGGAAAAACGCCAGCAACGCGGCCTTTTTACGGTTCCTGGCCTT
TTGCTGGCCTTTTGCTCACATGT
